Addgene plasmid #203505: pAG426GAL-HHV-3_PR
Purpose: Expresses protease domain of HHV-3 (VZV) from a GAL promoter with a URA3 marker
Depositing lab: Alejandro Chavez. Depositing organization: University of California, San Diego (UCSD). Publication: A multiplex method for rapidly identifying viral protease inhibitors. Hong SJ, Resnick SJ, Iketani S, Cha JW, Albert BA, Fazekas CT, Chang CW, Liu H, Dagan S, Abagyan MR, Fajtova P, Culbertson B, Brace B, Reddem ER, Forouhar F, Glickman JF, Balkovec JM, Stockwell BR, Shapiro L, O'Donoghue AJ, Sabo Y, Freundlich JS, Ho DD, Chavez A. Mol Syst Biol. 2025 Feb;21(2):158-172. doi: 10.1038/s44320-024-00082-1. Epub 2025 Jan 6. PubMed 39762652.
Backbone
  Vector backbone: pAG426GAL-ccdB
  Vector type: Yeast Expression
  Selectable markers: URA3
Growth in bacteria
  Bacterial resistance: Ampicillin, 100 μg/mL
  Growth temperature: 37°C
  Growth strain: DH5alpha
  Copy number: Unknown
Gene/Insert
  Gene/Insert name: HHV-3 protease domain
  Promoter: GAL1
  Cloning method: Gateway Cloning
  Sequencing primers: 5′ TCAAATGTAATAAAAGTATCAACAAAA
Terms and licenses: Academic/Nonprofit Terms; Industry Terms: Not Available to Industry
How to cite: pAG426GAL-HHV-3_PR was a gift from Alejandro Chavez (Addgene plasmid # 203505 ; http://n2t.net/addgene:203505 ; RRID:Addgene_203505)
