[The description below was written by a language model from this plasmid's Addgene catalogue record and pLannotate feature annotations shown in this document.]
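Description:
pAG426GAL-HHV-3_PR is a yeast expression plasmid built on the Gateway destination vector pAG426GAL-ccdB, in which the ccdB cassette has been replaced by the protease domain of human herpesvirus 3 (varicella-zoster virus). It is an E. coli–S. cerevisiae shuttle vector of about 7.2 kb. In bacteria it replicates from a high-copy ColE1/pUC-type origin and is selected with ampicillin through the β-lactamase gene. In yeast it is maintained episomally by the 2μ origin, which typically gives multiple copies per cell, and is selected by uracil prototrophy through URA3 driven by its own promoter. URA3 can also be counterselected with 5-fluoroorotic acid. An f1 origin, T3 and T7 promoters, and fragments of the lac region and pBluescript polylinker are leftovers from the parental cloning backbone.

The expression cassette consists of the galactose-inducible, Gal4-regulated GAL1 promoter, the viral coding sequence flanked by attB1 and attB2 sites left by Gateway recombination, and the CYC1 transcription terminator. The roughly 700 bp insert is annotated as a fragment of VZV (strain Dumas) gene 33, the capsid scaffold/protease open reading frame. This is consistent with the catalogue description of the insert as the protease (assemblin) domain rather than the full-length protein. No epitope tag or reporter fusion is annotated. The GAL1 promoter allows protease expression to be switched on by changing the carbon source. The associated publication describes a multiplexed method for rapidly identifying viral protease inhibitors, so the plasmid most likely serves as one member of a panel of yeast-expressed viral proteases for such screening, although the record does not give the assay readout.
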