Features (pLannotate 1.2.2; 24 found; start..end, strand, type, name):
      1..589     +  rep_origin     ori: high-copy-number ColE1/pMB1/pBR322/pUC origin of replication
    772..864     +  CDS            lacI (fragment): lac repressor; lacI; The lac repressor binds to the lac operator to inhibit transcription in E. coli. This inhibition can be relieved by adding lactose or isopropyl-β-D-thiogalactopyranoside (IPTG).
    877..898     +  protein_bind   CAP binding site: CAP binding activates transcription in the presence of cAMP. E. coli catabolite activator protein
    913..943     +  promoter       lac promoter: promoter for the E. coli lac operon
    951..967     +  protein_bind   lac operator: The lac repressor binds to the lac operator to inhibit transcription in E. coli. This inhibition can be relieved by adding lactose or isopropyl-β-D-thiogalactopyranoside (IPTG). lac repressor encoded by lacI
   1012..1030    +  promoter       T3 promoter: promoter for bacteriophage T3 RNA polymerase
   1054..1495    +  promoter       GAL1 promoter: S. cerevisiae GAL1; inducible promoter, regulated by Gal4
   1510..1530    +  misc_feature   MCS (fragment): pBluescript multiple cloning site
   1534..1558    +  protein_bind   attB1: mutant version of attB; recombination site for the Gateway® BP reaction BP Clonase™
   1564..2271    +  CDS            33 (fragment): SCAF_VZVD - Experimental evidence at protein level: Swiss-Prot protein existence level 1. [Assembly protein]: Plays a major role in capsid assembly. Acts as a scaffold protein by binding major capsid protein. Multimerizes in the nucleus such as major capsid protein forms the icosahedral T=16 capsid. Cleaved by assemblin after capsid completion. The cleavages products are evicted from the capsid before or during DNA packaging. From Varicella-zoster virus (strain Dumas) (HHV-3) (Human herpesvirus 3).
   2276..2300    -  protein_bind   attB2: mutant version of attB; recombination site for the Gateway® BP reaction BP Clonase™
   2304..2351    +  misc_feature   MCS (fragment): pBluescript multiple cloning site
   2352..2599    +  terminator     CYC1 terminator: S. cerevisiae CYC1; transcription terminator for CYC1
   2618..2636    -  promoter       T7 promoter: promoter for bacteriophage T7 RNA polymerase
   2644..2799    +  CDS            lacZα (fragment): LacZα fragment of β-galactosidase; lacZ fragment
   2803..3231    +  rep_origin     f1 ori (sequence partly withheld): f1 bacteriophage origin of replication; arrow indicates direction of (+) strand synthesis
   3259..3310    -  misc_feature   bom (fragment): basis of mobility region from pBR322
   3389..4192    -  CDS            URA3: orotidine-5'-phosphate decarboxylase, required for uracil biosynthesis; S. cerevisiae URA3; yeast auxotrophic marker, counterselectable with 5-fluoroorotic acid (5-FOA)
   4193..4408    -  promoter       URA3 promoter: S. cerevisiae URA3
   4416..4465    -  misc_feature   bom (fragment): basis of mobility region from pBR322
   4567..4602    -  CDS            rop (fragment): Rop protein, which maintains plasmids at low copy number; rop
   4670..6012    +  rep_origin     2μ ori: yeast 2μ plasmid origin of replication
   6039..6143    +  promoter       AmpR promoter: bla
   6144..7004    +  CDS            AmpR: β-lactamase; bla; confers resistance to ampicillin, carbenicillin, and related antibiotics
>Addgene plasmid #203505 | pAG426GAL-HHV-3_PR | addgene full sequence | sequence record 402852 | Addgene NGS Result
TTGAGATCCTTTTTTTCTGCGCGTAATCTGCTGCTTGCAAACAAAAAAACCACCGCTACCAGCGGTGGTT
TGTTTGCCGGATCAAGAGCTACCAACTCTTTTTCCGAAGGTAACTGGCTTCAGCAGAGCGCAGATACCAA
ATACTGTTCTTCTAGTGTAGCCGTAGTTAGGCCACCACTTCAAGAACTCTGTAGCACCGCCTACATACCT
CGCTCTGCTAATCCTGTTACCAGTGGCTGCTGCCAGTGGCGATAAGTCGTGTCTTACCGGGTTGGACTCA
AGACGATAGTTACCGGATAAGGCGCAGCGGTCGGGCTGAACGGGGGGTTCGTGCACACAGCCCAGCTTGG
AGCGAACGACCTACACCGAACTGAGATACCTACAGCGTGAGCTATGAGAAAGCGCCACGCTTCCCGAAGG
GAGAAAGGCGGACAGGTATCCGGTAAGCGGCAGGGTCGGAACAGGAGAGCGCACGAGGGAGCTTCCAGGG
GGAAACGCCTGGTATCTTTATAGTCCTGTCGGGTTTCGCCACCTCTGACTTGAGCGTCGATTTTTGTGAT
GCTCGTCAGGGGGGCGGAGCCTATGGAAAAACGCCAGCAACGCGGCCTTTTTACGGTTCCTGGCCTTTTG
CTGGCCTTTTGCTCACATGTTCTTTCCTGCGTTATCCCCTGATTCTGTGGATAACCGTATTACCGCCTTT
GAGTGAGCTGATACCGCTCGCCGCAGCCGAACGACCGAGCGCAGCGAGTCAGTGAGCGAGGAAGCGGAAG
AGCGCCCAATACGCAAACCGCCTCTCCCCGCGCGTTGGCCGATTCATTAATGCAGCTGGCACGACAGGTT
TCCCGACTGGAAAGCGGGCAGTGAGCGCAACGCAATTAATGTGAGTTAGCTCACTCATTAGGCACCCCAG
GCTTTACACTTTATGCTTCCGGCTCGTATGTTGTGTGGAATTGTGAGCGGATAACAATTTCACACAGGAA
ACAGCTATGACCATGATTACGCCAAGCGCGCAATTAACCCTCACTAAAGGGAACAAAAGCTGGAGCTCTA
GTACGGATTAGAAGCCGCCGAGCGGGTGACAGCCCTCCGAAGGAAGACTCTCCTCCGTGCGTCCTCGTCT
TCACCGGTCGCGTTCCTGAAACGCAGATGTGCCTCGCGCCGCACTGCTCCGAACAATAAAGATTCTACAA
TACTAGCTTTTATGGTTATGAAGAGGAAAAATTGGCAGTAACCTGGCCCCACAAACCTTCAAATGAACGA
ATCAAATTAACAACCATAGGATGATAATGCGATTAGTTTTTTAGCCTTATTTCTGGGGTAATTAATCAGC
GAAGCGATGATTTTTGATCTATTAACAGATATATAAATGCAAAAACTGCATAACCACTTTAACTAATACT
TTCAACATTTTCGGTTTGTATTACTTCTTATTCAAATGTAATAAAAGTATCAACAAAAAATTGTTAATAT
ACCTCTATACTTTAACGTCAAGGAGAAAAAACCCCGGATTCTAGAACTAGTGGATCCCCCATCACAAGTT
TGTACAAAAAAGCAGGCTACAAAATGGCTGCTGAAGCTGACGAAGAGAACTGTGAAGCGTTATACGTGGC
TGGGTATTTAGCCTTATATTCAAAGGACGAAGGGGAATTAAATATTACCCCAGAGATTGTGCGGTCCGCT
TTGCCGCCTACTAGTAAAATACCAATAAACATCGATCATCGAAAAGACTGTGTCGTGGGTGAAGTAATCG
CAATCATTGAGGACATACGCGGACCTTTTTTTTTGGGTATCGTTAGATGCCCTCAACTACATGCGGTGCT
GTTTGAAGCGGCCCATTCGAATTTTTTTGGAAATAGAGATTCTGTATTATCTCCGCTAGAACGTGCGTTA
TACTTGGTCACAAATTACTTACCCTCCGTATCCCTGTCTTCAAAACGATTGTCCCCGAATGAGATACCAG
ACGGTAATTTTTTTACCCATGTTGCGTTATGTGTTGTTGGAAGACGCGTTGGAACAGTGGTCAATTATGA
CTGTACCCCGGAATCTTCAATTGAACCATTCCGGGTTTTATCGATGGAAAGTAAAGCGCGGTTATTGTCG
CTGGTTAAAGACTACGCGGGTTTAAATAAAGTATGGAAGGTTAGCGAAGATAAACTCGCCAAGGTGTTAT
TATCCACAGCCGTGAACAATATGCTTTTAAGAGATAGATGGGACGTGGTTGCAAAACGTAGACGCGAAGC
CGGAATTATGGGTCACGTTTATCTTCAGGCTTAAAACCCAGCTTTCTTGTACAAAGTGGTGATGGGCTGC
AGGAATTCGATATCAAGCTTATCGATACCGTCGACCTCGAGTCATGTAATTAGTTATGTCACGCTTACAT
TCACGCCCTCCCCCCACATCCGCTCTAACCGAAAAGGAAGGAGTTAGACAACCTGAAGTCTAGGTCCCTA
TTTATTTTTTTATAGTTATGTTAGTATTAAGAACGTTATTTATATTTCAAATTTTTCTTTTTTTTCTGTA
CAGACGCGTGTACGCATGTAACATTATACTGAAAACCTTGCTTGAGAAGGTTTTGGGACGCTCGAAGGCT
TTAATTTGCGGCCGGTACCCAATTCGCCCTATAGTGAGTCGTATTACGCGCGCTCACTGGCCGTCGTTTT
ACAACGTCGTGACTGGGAAAACCCTGGCGTTACCCAACTTAATCGCCTTGCAGCACATCCCCCTTTCGCC
AGCTGGCGTAATAGCGAAGAGGCCCGCACCGATCGCCCTTCCCAACAGTTGCGCAGCCTGAATGGCGAAT
GG
[124 nt withheld, positions 2803-2926]
C
[91 nt withheld, positions 2928-3018]
A
[49 nt withheld, positions 3020-3068]
CCTTTGACGTTGGAGTCCACGTTCTTT
[37 nt withheld, positions 3096-3132]
ACCCTATCTCGGTCTATTCTTTTGATTTATAAGGGATTTTGCCGATTTCGGCCTATTGGTTAAAAAATGA
GCTGATTTAACAAAAATTTAACGCGAATTTTAACAAAATATTAACGCTTACAATTTCCTGATGCGGTATT
TTCTCCTTACGCATCTGTGCGGTATTTCACACCGCATAGGGTAATAACTGATATAATTAAATTGAAGCTC
TAATTTGTGAGTTTAGTATACATGCATTTACTTATAATACAGTTTTTTAGTTTTGCTGGCCGCATCTTCT
CAAATATGCTTCCCAGCCTGCTTTTCTGTAACGTTCACCCTCTACCTTAGCATCCCTTCCCTTTGCAAAT
AGTCCTCTTCCAACAATAATAATGTCAGATCCTGTAGAGACCACATCATCCACGGTTCTATACTGTTGAC
CCAATGCGTCTCCCTTGTCATCTAAACCCACACCGGGTGTCATAATCAACCAATCGTAACCTTCATCTCT
TCCACCCATGTCTCTTTGAGCAATAAAGCCGATAACAAAATCTTTGTCGCTCTTCGCAATGTCAACAGTA
CCCTTAGTATATTCTCCAGTAGATAGGGAGCCCTTGCATGACAATTCTGCTAACATCAAAAGGCCTCTAG
GTTCCTTTGTTACTTCTTCTGCCGCCTGCTTCAAACCGCTAACAATACCTGGGCCCACCACACCGTGTGC
ATTCGTAATGTCTGCCCATTCTGCTATTCTGTATACACCCGCAGAGTACTGCAATTTGACTGTATTACCA
ATGTCAGCAAATTTTCTGTCTTCGAAGAGTAAAAAATTGTACTTGGCGGATAATGCCTTTAGCGGCTTAA
CTGTGCCCTCCATGGAAAAATCAGTCAAGATATCCACATGTGTTTTTAGTAAACAAATTTTGGGACCTAA
TGCTTCAACTAACTCCAGTAATTCCTTGGTGGTACGAACATCCAATGAAGCACACAAGTTTGTTTGCTTT
TCGTGCATGATATTAAATAGCTTGGCAGCAACAGGACTAGGATGAGTAGCAGCACGTTCCTTATATGTAG
CTTTCGACATGATTTATCTTCGTTTCCTGCAGGTTTTTGTTCTGTGCAGTTGGGTTAAGAATACTGGGCA
ATTTCATGTTTCTTCAACACTACATATGCGTATATATACCAATCTAAGTCTGTGCTCCTTCCTTCGTTCT
TCCTTCTGTTCGGAGATTACCGAATCAAAAAAATTTCAAGGAAACCGAAATCAAAAAAAAGAATAAAAAA
AAAATGATGAATTGAAAAGGTGGTATGGTGCACTCTCAGTACAATCTGCTCTGATGCCGCATAGTTAAGC
CAGCCCCGACACCCGCCAACACCCGCTGACGCGCCCTGACGGGCTTGTCTGCTCCCGGCATCCGCTTACA
GACAAGCTGTGACCGTCTCCGGGAGCTGCATGTGTCAGAGGTTTTCACCGTCATCACCGAAACGCGCGAG
ACGAAAGGGCCTCGTGATACGCCTATTTTTATAGGTTAATGTCATGATAATAATGGTTTCTTAGTATGAT
CCAATATCAAAGGAAATGATAGCATTGAAGGATGAGACTAATCCAATTGAGGAGTGGCAGCATATAGAAC
AGCTAAAGGGTAGTGCTGAAGGAAGCATACGATACCCCGCATGGAATGGGATAATATCACAGGAGGTACT
AGACTACCTTTCATCCTACATAAATAGACGCATATAAGTACGCATTTAAGCATAAACACGCACTATGCCG
TTCTTCTCATGTATATATATATACAGGCAACACGCAGATATAGGTGCGACGTGAACAGTGAGCTGTATGT
GCGCAGCTCGCGTTGCATTTTCGGAAGCGCTCGTTTTCGGAAACGCTTTGAAGTTCCTATTCCGAAGTTC
CTATTCTCTAGAAAGTATAGGAACTTCAGAGCGCTTTTGAAAACCAAAAGCGCTCTGAAGACGCACTTTC
AAAAAACCAAAAACGCACCGGACTGTAACGAGCTACTAAAATATTGCGAATACCGCTTCCACAAACATTG
CTCAAAAGTATCTCTTTGCTATATATCTCTGTGCTATATCCCTATATAACCTACCCATCCACCTTTCGCT
CCTTGAACTTGCATCTAAACTCGACCTCTACATTTTTTATGTTTATCTCTAGTATTACTCTTTAGACAAA
AAAATTGTAGTAAGAACTATTCATAGAGTGAATCGAAAACAATACGAAAATGTAAACATTTCCTATACGT
AGTATATAGAGACAAAATAGAAGAAACCGTTCATAATTTTCTGACCAATGAAGAATCATCAACGCTATCA
CTTTCTGTTCACAAAGTATGCGCAATCCACATCGGTATAGAATATAATCGGGGATGCCTTTATCTTGAAA
AAATGCACCCGCAGCTTCGCTAGTAATCAGTAAACGCGGGAAGTGGAGTCAGGCTTTTTTTATGGAAGAG
AAAATAGACACCAAAGTAGCCTTCTTCTAACCTTAACGGACCTACAGTGCAAAAAGTTATCAAGAGACTG
CATTATAGAGCGCACAAAGGAGAAAAAAAGTAATCTAAGATGCTTTGTTAGAAAAATAGCGCTCTCGGGA
TGCATTTTTGTAGAACAAAAAAGAAGTATAGATTCTTTGTTGGTAAAATAGCGCTCTCGCGTTGCATTTC
TGTTCTGTAAAAATGCAGCTCAGATTCTTTGTTTGAAAAATTAGCGCTCTCGCGTTGCATTTTTGTTTTA
CAAAAATGAAGCACAGATTCTTCGTTGGTAAAATAGCGCTTTCGCGTTGCATTTCTGTTCTGTAAAAATG
CAGCTCAGATTCTTTGTTTGAAAAATTAGCGCTCTCGCGTTGCATTTTTGTTCTACAAAATGAAGCACAG
ATGCTTCGTTCAGGTGGCACTTTTCGGGGAAATGTGCGCGGAACCCCTATTTGTTTATTTTTCTAAATAC
ATTCAAATATGTATCCGCTCATGAGACAATAACCCTGATAAATGCTTCAATAATATTGAAAAAGGAAGAG
TATGAGTATTCAACATTTCCGTGTCGCCCTTATTCCCTTTTTTGCGGCATTTTGCCTTCCTGTTTTTGCT
CACCCAGAAACGCTGGTGAAAGTAAAAGATGCTGAAGATCAGTTGGGTGCACGAGTGGGTTACATCGAAC
TGGATCTCAACAGCGGTAAGATCCTTGAGAGTTTTCGCCCCGAAGAACGTTTTCCAATGATGAGCACTTT
TAAAGTTCTGCTATGTGGCGCGGTATTATCCCGTATTGACGCCGGGCAAGAGCAACTCGGTCGCCGCATA
CACTATTCTCAGAATGACTTGGTTGAGTACTCACCAGTCACAGAAAAGCATCTTACGGATGGCATGACAG
TAAGAGAATTATGCAGTGCTGCCATAACCATGAGTGATAACACTGCGGCCAACTTACTTCTGACAACGAT
CGGAGGACCGAAGGAGCTAACCGCTTTTTTGCACAACATGGGGGATCATGTAACTCGCCTTGATCGTTGG
GAACCGGAGCTGAATGAAGCCATACCAAACGACGAGCGTGACACCACGATGCCTGTAGCAATGGCAACAA
CGTTGCGCAAACTATTAACTGGCGAACTACTTACTCTAGCTTCCCGGCAACAATTAATAGACTGGATGGA
GGCGGATAAAGTTGCAGGACCACTTCTGCGCTCGGCCCTTCCGGCTGGCTGGTTTATTGCTGATAAATCT
GGAGCCGGTGAGCGTGGGTCTCGCGGTATCATTGCAGCACTGGGGCCAGATGGTAAGCCCTCCCGTATCG
TAGTTATCTACACGACGGGGAGTCAGGCAACTATGGATGAACGAAATAGACAGATCGCTGAGATAGGTGC
CTCACTGATTAAGCATTGGTAACTGTCAGACCAAGTTTACTCATATATACTTTAGATTGATTTAAAACTT
CATTTTTAATTTAAAAGGATCTAGGTGAAGATCCTTTTTGATAATCTCATGACCAAAATCCCTTAACGTG
AGTTTTCGTTCCACTGAGCGTCAGACCCCGTAGAAAAGATCAAAGGATCTTC
